>Addgene plasmid #228671 | pMB.005 | addgene full sequence | sequence record 456214 | Addgene NGS Result
TCGGTCTCAAACGCTAGTGGTTGGCTACATACTCCGGAATATTAATAGATCATGGAGATAATTAAAATGA
TAACCATCTCGCAAATAAATAAGTATTTTACTGTTTTCGTAACAGTTTTGTAATAAAAAAACCTATAAAT
ATTCCGGATTATTCATACCGTCCCACCATCGGGCGCTCCGGTATGTGAGACCAGACCAATAAAAAACGCC
CGGCGGCAACCGAGCGTTCTGAACAAATCCAGATGGAGTTCTGAGGTCATTACTGGATCTATCAACAGGA
GTCCAAGCGAGCTCGATATCAAATTACGCCCCGCCCTGCCACTCATCGCAGTACTGTTGTAATTCATTAA
GCATTCTGCCGACATGGAAGCCATCACAAACGGCATGATGAACCTGAATCGCCAGCGGCATCAGCACCTT
GTCGCCTTGCGTATAATATTTGCCCATGGTGAAAACGGGGGCGAAGAAGTTGTCCATATTGGCCACGTTT
AAATCAAAACTGGTGAAACTCACCCAGGGATTGGCTGAAACGAAAAACATATTCTCAATAAACCCTTTAG
GGAAATAGGCCAGGTTTTCACCGTAACACGCCACATCTTGCGAATATATGTGTAGAAACTGCCGGAAATC
GTCGTGGTATTCACTCCAGAGCGATGAAAACGTTTCAGTTTGCTCATGGAAAACGGTGTAACAAGGGTGA
ACACTATCCCATATCACCAGCTCACCGTCTTTCATTGCCATACGAAATTCCGGATGAGCATTCATCAGGC
GGGCAAGAATGTGAATAAAGGCCGGATAAAACTTGTGCTTATTTTTCTTTACGGTCTTTAAAAAGGCCGT
AATATCCAGCTGAACGGTCTGGTTATAGGTACATTGAGCAACTGACTGAAATGCCTCAAAATGTTCTTTA
CGATGCCATTGGGATATATCAACGGTGGTATATCCAGTGATTTTTTTCTCCATTTTAGCTTCCTTAGCTC
CTGAAAATCTCGATAACTCAAAAAATACGCCCGGTAGTGATCTTATTTCATTATGGTGAAAGTTGGAACC
TCTTACGTGCCCGATCAATCATGACCAAAATCCCTTAACGTGAGTTTTCGTTCCACTGAGCGTCAGACCC
CGTAGAAAAGATCAAAGGATCTTCTTGAGATCCTTTTTTTCTGCGCGTAATCTGCTGCTTGCAAACAAAA
AAACCACCGCTACCAGCGGTGGTTTGTTTGCCGGATCAAGAGCTACCAACTCTTTTTCCGAAGGTAACTG
GCTTCAGCAGAGCGCAGATACCAAATACTGTTCTTCTAGTGTAGCCGTAGTTAGGCCACCACTTCAAGAA
CTCTGTAGCACCGCCTACATACCTCGCTCTGCTAATCCTGTTACCAGTGGCTGCTGCCAGTGGCGATAAG
TCGTGTCTTACCGGGTTGGACTCAAGACGATAGTTACCGGATAAGGCGCAGCGGTCGGGCTGAACGGGGG
GTTCGTGCACACAGCCCAGCTTGGAGCGAACGACCTACACCGAACTGAGATACCTACAGCGTGAGCTATG
AGAAAGCGCCACGCTTCCCGAAGGGAGAAAGGCGGACAGGTATCCGGTAAGCGGCAGGGTCGGAACAGGA
GAGCGCACGAGGGAGCTTCCAGGGGGAAACGCCTGGTATCTTTATAGTCCTGTCGGGTTTCGCCACCTCT
GACTTGAGCGTCGATTTTTGTGATGCTCGTCAGGGGGGCGGAGCCTATGGAAAAACGCCAGCAACGCGGC
CTTTTTACGGTTCCTGGCCTTTTGCTGGCCTTTTGCTCACATGTTCTTTCCTGCGTTATCCCCTGATTCT
GTGGATAACCGTAG
Features (pLannotate 1.2.2; 5 found; start..end, strand, type, name):
     49..140     +  promoter       polyhedrin promoter: polh from Autographa californica; promoter for the baculovirus polyhedrin gene
    199..233     -  terminator     lambda t0 terminator: minimal transcription terminator from phage lambda (Scholtissek and Grosse, 1987)
    307..963     -  CDS            cat: CAT_ECOLX - Experimental evidence at protein level: Swiss-Prot protein existence level 1. This enzyme is an effector of chloramphenicol resistance in bacteria. From Escherichia coli. This protein is used as a marker in many commonly used cloning vectors, such as pACYC184.
    964..1061    -  promoter       cat promoter: promoter of the E. coli cat gene encoding chloramphenicol acetyltransferase
   1145..1733    +  rep_origin     ori: high-copy-number ColE1/pMB1/pBR322/pUC origin of replication
