[The description below was written by a language model from this plasmid's Addgene catalogue record and pLannotate feature annotations shown in this document.]
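Description:
pMB.005 is a small (about 1.8 kb) part plasmid built on the pYTK001 backbone, the entry vector of a yeast modular cloning toolkit, here used to store a baculovirus promoter for a modular multigene cloning system. Although it is catalogued as an insect expression vector, the plasmid contains no coding sequence for expression. It is a donor of a single regulatory part that is meant to be combined with other parts in later assemblies. It is propagated in E. coli at high copy number from a ColE1/pUC-type origin. Selection is with chloramphenicol, through a chloramphenicol acetyltransferase (cat) gene driven by its native cat promoter and followed by a minimal phage lambda t0 terminator.

The payload is the wild-type polyhedrin (polH) promoter, annotated as deriving from Autographa californica nucleopolyhedrovirus and spanning roughly 90 bp. This very late viral promoter drives extremely strong transcription in baculovirus-infected insect cells and is the standard choice for high-yield recombinant protein production in that system. According to the stated purpose, this version of the part is intended for expression cassettes without an N-terminal tag, so the downstream open reading frame would presumably be joined directly to the promoter part rather than to a tag-encoding module.

The record lists the cloning method only as restriction enzyme based, with the cloning sites unknown, and the feature table annotates no flanking assembly sites or overhangs, so the exact assembly junctions are not stated. The five annotated features account for essentially all functional elements of the plasmid, in keeping with its role as a minimal promoter part for building baculovirus expression constructs.
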