Addgene plasmid #228671: pMB.005
Purpose: polH Promoter for Baculovirus expression without Nterminal tag
Depositing lab: Chen Davidovich. Depositing organization: Monash University. Publication: Modular cloning of multigene vectors for the baculovirus system and yeast. Lai Z, Flanigan SF, Boudes M, Davidovich C. J Mol Biol. 2025 Jan 13:168943. doi: 10.1016/j.jmb.2025.168943. PubMed 39814169.
Backbone
  Vector backbone: pYTK001
  Vector type: Insect Expression
Growth in bacteria
  Bacterial resistance: Chloramphenicol, 25 μg/mL
  Growth temperature: 37°C
  Growth strain: DH5alpha
  Copy number: High Copy
Gene/Insert
  Gene/Insert name: polH
  Species: Baculoviridae
  Mutation: WT
  Cloning method: Restriction Enzyme; 5′ cloning site Unknown (unknown if destroyed)
Terms and licenses: Academic/Nonprofit Terms; Industry Terms: Not Available to Industry
How to cite: pMB.005 was a gift from Chen Davidovich (Addgene plasmid # 228671 ; http://n2t.net/addgene:228671 ; RRID:Addgene_228671)
